>Addgene plasmid #213310 | HCTR1-DuET | addgene full sequence | sequence record 430848 | Addgene NGS Result
ATTAAGCATTGGTAACTGTCAGACCAAGTTTACTCATATATACTTTAGATTGATTTAAAACTTCATTTTT
AATTTAAAAGGATCTAGGTGAAGATCCTTTTTGATAATCTCATGACCAAAATCCCTTAACGTGAGTTTTC
GTTCCACTGAGCGTCAGACCCCGTAGAAAAGATCAAAGGATCTTCTTGAGATCCTTTTTTTCTGCGCGTA
ATCTGCTGCTTGCAAACAAAAAAACCACCGCTACCAGCGGTGGTTTGTTTGCCGGATCAAGAGCTACCAA
CTCTTTTTCCGAAGGTAACTGGCTTCAGCAGAGCGCAGATACCAAATACCGTTCTTCTAGTGTAGCCGTA
GTTAGGCCACCACTTCAAGAACTCTGTAGCACCGCCTACATACCTCGCTCTGCTAATCCTGTTACCAGTG
GCTGCTGCCAGTGGCGATAAGTCGTGTCTTACCGGGTTGGACTCAAGACGATAGTTACCGGATAAGGCGC
AGCGGTCGGGCTGAACGGGGGGTTCGTGCACACAGCCCAGCTTGGAGCGAACGACCTACACCGAACTGAG
ATACCTACAGCGTGAGCTATGAGAAAGCGCCACGCTTCCCGAAGGGAGAAAGGCGGACAGGTATCCGGTA
AGCGGCAGGGTCGGAACAGGAGAGCGCACGAGGGAGCTTCCAGGGGGAAACGCCTGGTATCTTTATAGTC
CTGTCGGGTTTCGCCACCTCTGACTTGAGCGTCGATTTTTGTGATGCTCGTCAGGGGGGCGGAGCCTATG
GAAAAACGCCAGCAACGCGGCCTTTTTACGGTTCCTGGCCTTTTGCTGGCCTTTTGCTCACATGTTCTTT
CCTGCGTTATCCCCTGATTCTGTGGATAACCGTATTACCGCCTTTGAGTGAGCTGATACCGCTCGCCGCA
GCCGAACGACCGAGCGCAGCGAGTCAGTGAGCGAGGAAGCGGAAGAGCGCCCAATACGCAAACCGCCTCT
CCCCGCGCGTTGGCCGATTCATTAATGCAGCTGGCACGACAGGTTTCCCGACTGGAAAGCGGGCAGTGAG
CGCAACGCAATTAATGTGAGTTAGCTCACTCATTAGGCACCCCAGGCTTTACACTTTATGCTTCCGGCTC
GTATGTTGTGTGGAATTGTGAGCGGATAACAATTTCACACAGGAAACAGCTATGACCATGATTACGCCAA
GCTCTAGCTAGAGGTCGACGGTATACAGACATGATAAGATACATTGATGAGTTTGGACAAACCACAACTA
GAATGCAGTGAAAAAAATGCTTTATTTGTGAAATTTGTGATGCTATTGCTTTATTTGTAACCATTATAAG
CTGCAATAAACAAGTTGGGGTGGGCGAAGAACTCCAGCATGAGATCCCCGCGCTGGAGGATCATCCAGCC
GGCGTCCCGGAAAACGATTCCGAAGCCCAACCTTTCATAGAAGGCGGCGGTGGAATCGAAATCTCGTGAT
GGCAGGTTGGGCGTCGCTTGGTCGGTCATTTCGAACCCCAGAGTCCCGCTCAGAAGAACTCGTCAAGAAG
GCGATAGAAGGCGATGCGCTGCGAATCGGGAGCGGCGATACCGTAAAGCACGAGGAAGCGGTCAGCCCAT
TCGCCGCCAAGCTCTTCAGCAATATCACGGGTAGCCAACGCTATGTCCTGATAGCGGTCCGCCACACCCA
GCCGGCCACAGTCGATGAATCCAGAAAAGCGGCCATTTTCCACCATGATATTCGGCAAGCAGGCATCGCC
ATGGGTCACGACGAGATCCTCGCCGTCGGGCATGCGCGCCTTGAGCCTGGCGAACAGTTCGGCTGGCGCG
AGCCCCTGATGCTCTTCGTCCAGATCATCCTGATCGACAAGACCGGCTTCCATCCGAGTACGTGCTCGCT
CGATGCGATGTTTCGCTTGGTGGTCGAATGGGCAGGTAGCCGGATCAAGCGTATGCAGCCGCCGCATTGC
ATCAGCCATGATGGATACTTTCTCGGCAGGAGCAAGGTGAGATGACAGGAGATCCTGCCCCGGCACTTCG
CCCAATAGCAGCCAGTCCCTTCCCGCTTCAGTGACAACGTCGAGCACAGCTGCGCAAGGAACGCCCGTCG
TGGCCAGCCACGATAGCCGCGCTGCCTCGTCCTGCAGTTCATTCAGGGCACCGGACAGGTCGGTCTTGAC
AAAAAGAACCGGGCGCCCCTGCGCTGACAGCCGGAACACGGCGGCATCAGAGCAGCCGATTGTCTGTTGT
GCCCAGTCATAGCCGAATAGCCTCTCCACCCAAGCGGCCGGAGAACCTGCGTGCAATCCATCTTGTTCAA
TCATGCGAAACGATCCTCATCCTGTCTCTTGATCAGATCCGAAAATGGATATACAAGCTCCCGGGAGCTT
TTTGCAAAAGCCTAGGCCTCCAAAAAAGCCTCCTCACTACTTCTGGAATAGCTCAGAGGCAGAGGCGGCC
TCGGCCTCTGCATAAATAAAAAAAATTAGTCAGCCATGGGGCGGAGAATGGGCGGAACTGGGCGGAGTTA
GGGGCGGGATGGGCGGAGTTAGGGGCGGGACTATGGTTGCTGACTAATTGAGATGCATGCTTTGCATACT
TCTGCCTGCTGGGGAGCCTGGGGACTTTCCACACCTGGTTGCTGACTAATTGAGATGCATGCTTTGCATA
CTTCTGCCTGCTGGGGAGCCTGGGGACTTTCCACACCCTAACTGACACACATTCCACAGAATTAATTCGC
GTTAAATTTTTGTTAAATCAGCTCATTTTTTAACCAATAGGCCGAAATCGGCAAAATCCCTTATAAATCA
AAAGAATAGACCGAGATAGGGT
[37 nt withheld, positions 2823-2859]
AAAGAACGTGGACTCCAACGTCAAAGG
[49 nt withheld, positions 2887-2935]
T
[91 nt withheld, positions 2937-3027]
G
[124 nt withheld, positions 3029-3152]
GGGGATACCCCCTAGAGCCCCAGCTGGTTCTTTCCGCCTCAGAAGCCATAGAGCCCACCGCATCCCCAGC
ATGCCTGCTATTGTCTTCCCAATCCTCCCCCTTGCTGTCCTGCCCCACCCCACCCCCCAGAATAGAATGA
CACCTACTCAGACAATGCGATGCAATTTCCTCATTTTATTAGGAAAGGACAGTGGGAGTGGCACCTTCCA
GGGTCAAGGAAGGCACGGGGGAGGGGCAAACAACAGATGGCTGGCAACTAGAAGGCACAGTCGAGGCTGA
TCAGCGGGTTTAAACGGGCCCTCTAGACTCGAGTTAGGCAGGGGCCACCTGAGAAGTCTCGGTCTTAGAC
ACGGTGGTGCTGGCCTCATCGAATTCACCGGTGCGTCCACCGGTATCGATCGGAAGTACGGTGGTGACTG
ACGTAAGCACCACATGTTCGGATATCTTTGATATGGAACACCGGCTCTGCAGGGAGAGGCTCTTGTGGCT
GGCAGAGCTTCTCGGGCTTGGAGCTTTAAGAGAGCCGCAGGGGCCGAGGCCAGGCAGACAGCAGGAGAAA
GCAGCTTTAAATTGTTCCCTGAACTTTCCTGACAGGAAATTATAGATGATCGGGTTGGCAGCACTGTTGG
CGTATACCAGCCAGTGGCTAAAGGTAAAACAGGCATAAACGGCTTCGCGGTCAGAAGCTTGCCTGAACAT
TCCGAATACTCGTTTCAGCACGTTCAGCACGGAGATCGGCAGGTAGCACAACGCAAAGACAAGCAACACG
ACCATCAGCATTTTTGCTGTCTTTCTCCTGGCCCGCATCTGCTTGACTTCGGCGAGGAAGGCTCGTGCCC
GAGGCTGTGGCTCGCCACTCAGTCCCTGTTCCAGGTCACCGAGTTGGTCGGACGGTCTCTTCCAATTGCG
CACCAGGGCGCTGGTTGTACCGGGAATCTGTCGTCCCCACAATTTCCGAAAGATCTGAAAGTATGCCATG
GCCATCAGACCGAGGGGGGCGAGGTAGGTGACAATAAAGAAGCAGCTATGGTAGATTTTAGGGTAGAGAT
CATCGGCCCATCTCTCATCACACACGCTGAAAAGGCGAGTTCTATTTGCAAGCTCGGGCAGTACGGAAGA
GCACTCCATAACGGCGGCTTGAGGCACCATTATAGCCAGAGACACGGCCCAGATGCCCAGGATGCTACCC
CGGGCGCGTCTGGCAGTGCTCTTGAACAGCAGTGGGTGGCAGATTGCATACCATCTATCAAGGGCGATGA
AGCTGAGAGTCAGTACTGCCACAGACACGGAGACGGCCTGCAGATAGGGAATCACCTTGCAGAGGGCGTG
ACCGAAGAGCCAGCTTTCAGTAATGTCAACGAGCAAACTAGCAGGAAGACAGATGGCAGTGACCAGCACA
TCTGCGAGTGACAGATTGACGATAAAGTAATTTGTCACCGTCCGCATATGGTGGTTTCTCCACACTGCGA
GGCATACAAGGGTATTGCCCACGAGGGCCACGACAAACACTGCCACGTAAGCGGCTATCAGCACCCATTC
ATACTGCTTTGGATAAAGATAATCGCGCCACAGATACCGAAGGAACTCGTCTTCGTAGTCGGGTGGTACT
GGAGAAGGTTCCCGGCTACCTGGTGGAACTCCCATCTGAGCGCCTGGTGTGGCACTCGGCTCCATATCGA
TGCTGGCGTCATCATCGTCCTTGTAGTCGGCGAATACCAGGCAGAAGATGTAGCTCAGGGCGATGATCGT
CTTCATGGTGGCGCTAAGCTTAAGTTTAAACGCTAGCCAGCTTGGGTCTCCCTATAGTGAGTCGTATTAA
TTTCGATAAGCCAGTAAGCAGTGGGTTCTCTAGTTAGCCAGAGAGCTCTGCTTATATAGACCTCCCACCG
TACACGCCTACCGCCCATTTGCGTCAATGGGGCGGAGTTGTTACGACATTTTGGAAAGTCCCGTTGATTT
TGGTGCCAAAACAAACTCCCATTGACGTCAATGGGGTGGAGACTTGGAAATCCCCGTGAGTCAAACCGCT
ATCCACGCCCATTGATGTACTGCCAAAACCGCATCACCATGGTAATAGCGATGACTAATACGTAGATGTA
CTGCCAAGTAGGAAAGTCCCATAAGGTCATGTACTGGGCATAATGCCAGGCGGGCCATTTACCGTCATTG
ACGTCAATAGGGGGCGTACTTGGCATATGATACACTTGATGTACTGCCAAGTGGGCAGTTTACCGTAAAT
ACTCCACCCATTGACGTCAATGGAAAGTCCCTATTGGCGTTACTATGGGAACATACGTCATTATTGACGT
CAATGGGCGGGGGTCGTTGGGCGGTCAGCCAGGCGGGCCATTTACCGTAAGTTATGTAACGCGGAACTCC
ATATATGGGCTATGAACTAATGACCCCGTAATTGATTACTATTAATAACTAGTCAATAATCAATGTCAAC
GCGTATATCTGGCCCGTACATCGCGAAGCAGCGCAAAACGCCTAACCCTAAGCAGATTCTTCATGCAAAT
GTCGGTCAAGCCTTGCCTTGTTGTAGCTTAAATTTTGCTCGCGCACTACTCAGCGACCTCCAACACACAA
GCAGGGAGCAGATACTGGCTTAACTATGCGGCATCAGAGCAGATTGTACTGAGAGTGCACCATAGGGGAT
CGGGAGATCTCCCGATCCGTCGACGTCAGGTGGCACTTTTCGGGGAAATGTGCGCGGAACCCCTATTTGT
TTATTTTTCTAAATACATTCAAATATGTATCCGCTCATGAGACAATAACCCTGATAAATGCTTCAATAAT
ATTGAAAAAGGAAGAGTATGAGTATTCAACATTTCCGTGTCGCCCTTATTCCCTTTTTTGCGGCATTTTG
CCTTCCTGTTTTTGCTCACCCAGAAACGCTGGTGAAAGTAAAAGATGCTGAAGATCAGTTGGGTGCACGA
GTGGGTTACATCGAACTGGATCTCAACAGCGGTAAGATCCTTGAGAGTTTTCGCCCCGAAGAACGTTTTC
CAATGATGAGCACTTTTAAAGTTCTGCTATGTGGCGCGGTATTATCCCGTATTGACGCCGGGCAAGAGCA
ACTCGGTCGCCGCATACACTATTCTCAGAATGACTTGGTTGAGTACTCACCAGTCACAGAAAAGCATCTT
ACGGATGGCATGACAGTAAGAGAATTATGCAGTGCTGCCATAACCATGAGTGATAACACTGCGGCCAACT
TACTTCTGACAACGATCGGAGGACCGAAGGAGCTAACCGCTTTTTTGCACAACATGGGGGATCATGTAAC
TCGCCTTGATCGTTGGGAACCGGAGCTGAATGAAGCCATACCAAACGACGAGCGTGACACCACGATGCCT
GTAGCAATGGCAACAACGTTGCGCAAACTATTAACTGGCGAACTACTTACTCTAGCTTCCCGGCAACAAT
TAATAGACTGGATGGAGGCGGATAAAGTTGCAGGACCACTTCTGCGCTCGGCCCTTCCGGCTGGCTGGTT
TATTGCTGATAAATCTGGAGCCGGTGAGCGTGGGTCTCGCGGTATCATTGCAGCACTGGGGCCAGATGGT
AAGCCCTCCCGTATCGTAGTTATCTACACGACGGGGAGTCAGGCAACTATGGATGAACGAAATAGACAGA
TCGCTGAGATAGGTGCCTCACTG
Features (pLannotate 1.2.2; 21 found; start..end, strand, type, name):
    186..774     +  rep_origin     ori: high-copy-number ColE1/pMB1/pBR322/pUC origin of replication
    957..1049    +  CDS            lacI (fragment): lac repressor; lacI; The lac repressor binds to the lac operator to inhibit transcription in E. coli. This inhibition can be relieved by adding lactose or isopropyl-β-D-thiogalactopyranoside (IPTG).
   1062..1083    +  protein_bind   CAP binding site: CAP binding activates transcription in the presence of cAMP. E. coli catabolite activator protein
   1098..1128    +  promoter       lac promoter: promoter for the E. coli lac operon
   1136..1152    +  protein_bind   lac operator: The lac repressor binds to the lac operator to inhibit transcription in E. coli. This inhibition can be relieved by adding lactose or isopropyl-β-D-thiogalactopyranoside (IPTG). lac repressor encoded by lacI
   1225..1346    -  polyA_signal   SV40 poly(A) signal: SV40 polyadenylation signal
   1341..1499    -  CDS            ble (fragment): BLE_KLEPN - Experimental evidence at protein level: Swiss-Prot protein existence level 1. Binding protein with a strong affinity to the bleomycin family of antibiotics. Binds to CL990; an antimitotic-antibiotic compound. From Klebsiella pneumoniae.
   1523..2314    -  CDS            neo: KKA2_KLEPN - Also known as kan, nptII. Experimental evidence at protein level: Swiss-Prot protein existence level 1. Resistance to kanamycin, neomycin, paromomycin, ribostamycin, butirosin and gentamicin B. From Klebsiella pneumoniae.
   2381..2710    -  promoter       SV40 promoter: SV40 enhancer and early promoter
   2724..3152    -  rep_origin     f1 ori (sequence partly withheld): f1 bacteriophage origin of replication; arrow indicates direction of (+) strand synthesis
   3173..3194    -  promoter       SV40 promoter (fragment): SV40 enhancer and early promoter
   3198..3422    -  polyA_signal   bGH poly(A) signal: bovine growth hormone polyadenylation signal
   3553..4827    -  CDS            HCRTR1: OX1R_HUMAN - Experimental evidence at protein level: Swiss-Prot protein existence level 1. Moderately selective excitatory receptor for orexin-A and, with a lower affinity, for orexin-B neuropeptide (PubMed:9491897, PubMed:26950369). Triggers an increase in cytoplasmic Ca(2+) levels in response to orexin-A binding (PubMed:9491897, PubMed:26950369). From Homo sapiens (Human).
   4840..4860    -  CDS            3xFLAG (fragment): three tandem FLAG® epitope tags
   4953..4971    -  promoter       T7 promoter: promoter for bacteriophage T7 RNA polymerase
   4987..5020    -  LTR            5' LTR (truncated) (fragment): truncated 5' long terminal repeat (LTR) from HIV-1
   5016..5219    -  promoter       CMV promoter: human cytomegalovirus (CMV) immediate early promoter
   5220..5599    -  enhancer       CMV enhancer: human cytomegalovirus immediate early enhancer
   5754..5806    +  misc_feature   bom (fragment): basis of mobility region from pBR322
   5865..5969    +  promoter       AmpR promoter: bla
   5970..15      +  CDS            AmpR (across the origin): β-lactamase; bla; confers resistance to ampicillin, carbenicillin, and related antibiotics
