[The description below was written by a language model from this plasmid's Addgene catalogue record and pLannotate feature annotations shown in this document.]
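Description:
HCTR1-DuET is a mammalian expression plasmid built on the pcDNA 3.1 (+) backbone that carries the human hypocretin (orexin) receptor 1 gene, HCRTR1 (also called OX1R), a class A GPCR of the orexin family. It is propagated in E. coli through a high-copy ColE1/pUC-type origin and selected with ampicillin via the β-lactamase gene. The backbone also contains an f1 phage origin and a neomycin/kanamycin phosphotransferase cassette driven by the SV40 enhancer/early promoter and terminated by an SV40 polyadenylation signal, which in pcDNA3.1-type vectors allows G418 selection of stably transfected mammalian cells. Short annotated fragments such as lacI, ble, bom and an HIV-1 LTR piece appear to be partial sequence matches in the backbone rather than functional elements.

The receptor coding sequence sits downstream of the CMV immediate-early enhancer and promoter, which give strong constitutive expression in mammalian cells, and is followed by the bovine growth hormone polyadenylation signal. A T7 promoter lies between the CMV promoter and the insert and can support in vitro transcription. In the DuET design, the receptor is preceded by a cleavable hemagglutinin signal peptide, intended to promote membrane targeting before it is removed, and an N-terminal FLAG epitope. A 1D4 epitope is fused to the C terminus. The feature table detects the FLAG sequence just upstream of the receptor, but it does not separately annotate the signal peptide or the 1D4 tag. The two orthogonal tags allow capture and detection of the receptor from either end. The construct is intended for expression in mammalian cells and for proteomics studies, and the associated work used it for multiplexed selectivity screening of anti-GPCR antibodies.
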