Addgene plasmid #213310: HCTR1-DuET
Purpose: The DuET construct encodes the named human GPCR engineered with a cleaved hemagglutinin signal peptide, a 5' FLAG and a 3' 1D4 epitope tag optimized for expression in mammalian cells and proteomics studies.
Depositing lab: Thomas Sakmar. Depositing organization: Rockefeller University. Publication: Multiplexed selectivity screening of anti-GPCR antibodies. Dahl L, Kotliar IB, Bendes A, Dodig-Crnkovic T, Fromm S, Elofsson A, Uhlen M, Sakmar TP, Schwenk JM. Sci Adv. 2023 May 3;9(18):eadf9297. doi: 10.1126/sciadv.adf9297. Epub 2023 May 3. PubMed 37134173.
Backbone
  Vector backbone: pcDNA 3.1 (+)
  Vector type: Mammalian Expression
Growth in bacteria
  Bacterial resistance: Ampicillin, 100 μg/mL
  Growth temperature: 37°C
  Growth strain: DH5alpha
  Copy number: High Copy
Gene/Insert
  Gene/Insert name: HCTR1 (alt names: Hypocretin receptor 1; OX1R)
  Species: H. sapiens (human)
  Entrez Gene: HCRTR1 (a.k.a. ORXR1, OX1R, OXR1)
  Promoter: CMV, T7
  Tag / fusion protein: FLAG (N terminal on insert); 1D4 (C terminal on insert)
  Cloning method: Gibson Cloning
Terms and licenses: Academic/Nonprofit Terms; Industry Terms: Not Available to Industry
Depositor comments: Class: A, Family: Orexin. Ensembl ID: ENSG00000121764, Uniprot ID: O43613
How to cite: HCTR1-DuET was a gift from Thomas Sakmar (Addgene plasmid # 213310 ; http://n2t.net/addgene:213310 ; RRID:Addgene_213310)
